>Addgene plasmid #67467 | pDEST47-ARL8B | addgene partial sequence | sequence record 118200 | GFPfusionREV 5'-CTCCACTGACAGAAAATTTG-3'
AATTGGGACAACTCCAGTGAAAAGTTCTTCTCCTTTGCTAGCCATTCTAGATCGAACCACTTTGTACAAG
AAAGCTGGGTCCTATCAGCTTCTTCTAGATTTTGAATGCTGAATAAGCCACTGAAGTGTGATATCTATAT
TATCCTTTTCTTTGCAAGAAATTGAATAGCAGCAAATTTCTCTATCCTGAATAGCAGACAGATTCATTTT
TTCAATTAGCTGTTTCTCATCCAAGGCATTAGGAAGATCTCTCTTGTTTCCAAGCACTAGCACTGGAATT
CCTTGTAACTGTGGTTTATCTAGAAGATTATGTAGCTCATTTCGGGAAGCTTCTATCTTTTCACGATCTG
CAGCATCTATCATGTAAACAATAGCATTGACTCCTCTGCAATACCGCTCCCACATGCTTCGAAATCGGGG
TTGTCCTCCTATGTCCCAGATCTTTATTGTGACGTTACCTTTAGTTACCTTCCTCATGTTGAAGCCCACT
GTGGGTATCATATCTTCACTGAATTGACCTGACGCGATGACATTGACGAAGGTGGTCTTGCCCGAGTACT
GCAGCCCCACGAGCGTCAGCTCCATCTCTTCCTTCCAGAAGAGCGAACGGAACCAGTCCAGCAGGCGGGA
GATGAGCGCCAGCATGGTTCTATCTCCTTCTAAGCCTGCTTTTTTGTACAAACTTGTTTGATCAAGCTTA
ACTAGCCAGCTTGGGTCTCCCTATAGTGAGTCGTATTAATTTCGATAAGCCAGTAAGCAGTGGGTTCTCT
AGTTAGCCAGAGAGCTCTGCTTATATAGACCTCCCACCGTACACGCCTACCGCCCATTTGCGTCAATGGG
GCGGAGTTGTTACGACATTTTGGAAAGTCCCGTTGATTTTGGTGCCAAAACAAACTCCCATTGAC
