[The description below was written by a language model from this plasmid's Addgene catalogue record.]
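Description:
pDEST47-ARL8B is a mammalian expression plasmid built on the commercial Gateway destination vector pcDNA-DEST47, carrying the human ARL8B open reading frame (also known as ARL10C or Gie1), which encodes a small GTPase of the ARF-like branch of the ARF family. The insert was introduced by Gateway recombination, so it sits downstream of the CMV promoter, a strong constitutive promoter that drives high-level transcription in most cultured mammalian cell lines. The plasmid is maintained in E. coli as a high-copy construct under ampicillin selection. It also carries a neomycin resistance marker, so transfected mammalian cells can be selected with G418, for example to derive stable lines.

The key design point is how the insert relates to the backbone's tag. pcDNA-DEST47 is designed to place a GFP coding sequence downstream of the recombined insert and so produce C-terminal GFP fusions. The use of a GFP reverse primer for 3′ sequencing is consistent with that arrangement. Here, however, the ARL8B insert keeps its native stop codon, so translation ends at the natural C-terminus. The depositor states explicitly that no GFP fusion is produced. The construct therefore expresses untagged, native ARL8B, which is useful when a terminal tag might interfere with the GTPase's localisation or function.

It was deposited as part of a toolbox of plasmids for expressing or knocking down human ARF family GTPases. No feature table accompanies the record, so details such as the origin of replication, polyadenylation signals and recombination site scars are not documented beyond what the named backbone implies.
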