Addgene plasmid #67467: pDEST47-ARL8B
Purpose: Mammalian expression of hArl8b with stop codon (native expression)
Depositing lab: Richard Kahn. Depositing organization: Emory University. Publication: Tool box: Plasmids for the expression or knockdown of human ARF Family GTPases (ARF/ARL/SAR) and their co-expression in bacteria with N-myristoyltransferases. Kerr SC, Kahn RA. Cell Logist. 2015 Sep 21;5(3):e1090523. doi: 10.1080/21592799.2015.1090523. eCollection 2015 Jul-Sep. PubMed 27057421.
Backbone
  Vector backbone: pcDNA-DEST47
  Backbone manufacturer: Life Technologies
  Vector type: Mammalian Expression
  Selectable markers: Neomycin (select with G418)
Growth in bacteria
  Bacterial resistance: Ampicillin, 100 μg/mL
  Growth temperature: 37°C
  Growth strain: DH5alpha
  Copy number: High Copy
Gene/Insert
  Gene/Insert name: ARL8B (alt name: pRK15s-D47)
  Species: H. sapiens (human)
  Entrez Gene: ARL8B (a.k.a. ARL10C, Gie1)
  Promoter: CMV
  Cloning method: Gateway Cloning
  Sequencing primers: 5′ CMV-F; 3′ GFP-R
Terms and licenses: Academic/Nonprofit Terms; Industry Terms: Not Available to Industry
Depositor comments: Note that the insert contains its native stop codon and does not produce a fusion protein with GFP.
How to cite: pDEST47-ARL8B was a gift from Richard Kahn (Addgene plasmid # 67467 ; http://n2t.net/addgene:67467 ; RRID:Addgene_67467)
